>Addgene plasmid #15682 | pBABE YAP1 | addgene full sequence | sequence record 137836 | Addgene NGS Result
CTGCAGCCTGAATATGGGCCAAACAGGATATCTGTGGTAAGCAGTTCCTGCCCCGGCTCAGGGCCAAGAA
CAGATGGAACAGCTGAATATGGGCCAAACAGGATATCTGTGGTAAGCAGTTCCTGCCCCGGCTCAGGGCC
AAGAACAGATGGTCCCCAGATGCGGTCCAGCCCTCAGCAGTTTCTAGAGAACCATCAGATGTTTCCAGGG
TGCCCCAAGGACCTGAAATGACCCTGTGCCTTATTTGAACTAACCAATCAGTTCGCTTCTCGCTTCTGTT
CGCGCGCTTCTGCTCCCCGAGCTCAATAAAAGAGCCCACAACCCCTCACTCGGGGCGCCAGTCCTCCGAT
TGACTGAGTCGCCCGGGTACCCGTGTATCCAATAAACCCTCTTGCAGTTGCATCCGACTTGTGGTCTCGC
TGTTCCTTGGGAGGGTCTCCTCTGAGTGATTGACTACCCGTCAGCGGGGGTCTTTCATTTGGGGGCTCGT
CCGGGATCGGGAGACCCCTGCCCAGGGACCACCGACCCACCACCGGGAGGCAAGCTGGCCAGCAACTTAT
CTGTGTCTGTCCGATTGTCTAGTGTCTATGACTGATTTTATGCGCCTGCGTCGGTACTAGTTAGCTAACT
AGCTCTGTATCTGGCGGACCCGTGGTGGAACTGACGAGTTCTGAACACCCGGCCGCAACCCTGGGAGACG
TCCCAGGGACTTTGGGGGCCGTTTTTGTGGCCCGACCTGAGGAAGGGAGTCGATGTGGAATCCGACCCCG
TCAGGATATGTGGTTCTGGTAGGAGACGAGAACCTAAAACAGTTCCCGCCTCCGTCTGAATTTTTGCTTT
CGGTTTGGAACCGAAGCCGCGCGTCTTGTCTGCTGCAGCGCTGCAGCATCGTTCTGTGTTGTCTCTGTCT
GACTGTGTTTCTGTATTTGTCTGAAAATTAGGGCCAGACTGTTACCACTCCCTTAAGTTTGACCTTAGGT
CACTGGAAAGATGTCGAGCGGATCGCTCACAACCAGTCGGTAGATGTCAAGAAGAGACGTTGGGTTACCT
TCTGCTCTGCAGAATGGCCAACCTTTAACGTCGGATGGCCGCGAGACGGCACCTTTAACCGAGACCTCAT
CACCCAGGTTAAGATCAAGGTCTTTTCACCTGGCCCGCATGGACACCCAGACCAGGTCCCCTACATCGTG
ACCTGGGAAGCCTTGGCTTTTGACCCCCCTCCCTGGGTCAAGCCCTTTGTACACCCTAAGCCTCCGCCTC
CTCTTCCTCCATCCGCCCCGTCTCTCCCCCTTGAACCTCCTCGTTCGACCCCGCCTCGATCCTCCCTTTA
TCCAGCCCTCACTCCTTCTCTAGGCGCCGGCCGGATCCACCATGGATTACAAGGATGACGACGATAAGAT
GGACCCCGGGCAGCAGCCGCCGCCTCAACCGGCCCCCCAGGGCCAAGGGCAGCCGCCTTCGCAGCCCCCG
CAGGGGCAGGGCCCGCCGTCCGGACCCGGGCAACCGGCACCCGCGGCGACCCAGGCGGCGCCGCAGGCAC
CCCCCGCCGGGCATCAGATCGTGCACGTCCGCGGGGACTCGGAGACCGACCTGGAGGCGCTCTTCAACGC
CGTCATGAACCCCAAGACGGCCAACGTGCCCCAGACCGTGCCCATGAGGCTCCGGAAGCTGCCCGACTCC
TTCTTCAAGCCGCCGGAGCCCAAATCCCACTCCCGACAGGCCAGTACTGATGCAGGCACTGCAGGAGCCC
TGACTCCACAGCATGTTCGAGCTCATTCCTCTCCAGCTTCTCTGCAGTTGGGAGCTGTTTCTCCTGGGAC
ACTGACCCCCACTGGAGTAGTCTCTGGCCCAGCAGCTACACCCACAGCTCAGCATCTTCGACAGTCTTCT
TTTGAGATACCTGATGATGTACCTCTGCCAGCAGGTTGGGAGATGGCAAAGACATCTTCTGGTCAGAGAT
ACTTCTTAAATCACATCGATCAGACAACAACATGGCAGGACCCCAGGAAGGCCATGCTGTCCCAGATGAA
CGTCACAGCCCCCACCAGTCCACCAGTGCAGCAGAATATGATGAACTCGGCTTCAGGTCCTCTTCCTGAT
GGATGGGAACAAGCCATGACTCAGGATGGAGAAATTTACTATATAAACCATAAGAACAAGACCACCTCTT
GGCTAGACCCAAGGCTTGACCCTCGTTTTGCCATGAACCAGAGAATCAGTCAGAGTGCTCCAGTGAAACA
GCCACCACCCCTGGCTCCCCAGAGCCCACAGGGAGGCGTCATGGGTGGCAGCAACTCCAACCAGCAGCAA
CAGATGCGACTGCAGCAACTGCAGATGGAGAAGGAGAGGCTGCGGCTGAAACAGCAAGAACTGCTTCGGC
AGGCAATGCGGAATATCAATCCCAGCACAGCAAATTCTCCAAAATGTCAGGAGTTAGCCCTGCGTAGCCA
GTTACCAACACTGGAGCAGGATGGTGGGACTCAAAATCCAGTGTCTTCTCCCGGGATGTCTCAGGAATTG
AGAACAATGACGACCAATAGCTCAGATCCTTTCCTTAACAGTGGCACCTATCACTCTCGAGATGAGAGTA
CAGACAGTGGACTAAGCATGAGCAGCTACAGTGTCCCTCGAACCCCAGATGACTTCCTGAACAGTGTGGA
TGAGATGGATACAGGTGATACTATCAACCAAAGCACCCTGCCCTCACAGCAGAACCGTTTCCCAGACTAC
CTTGAAGCCATTCCTGGGACAAATGTGGACCTTGGAACACTGGAAGGAGATGGAATGAACATAGAAGGAG
AGGAGCTGATGCCAAGTCTGCAGGAAGCTTTGAGTTCTGACATCCTTAATGACATGGAGTCTGTTTTGGC
TGCCACCAAGCTAGATAAAGAAAGCTTTCTTACATGGTTATAGGAATTCGCCAGCACAGTGGTCGACCCT
GTGGAATGTGTGTCAGTTAGGGTGTGGAAAGTCCCCAGGCTCCCCAGCAGGCAGAAGTATGCAAAGCATG
CATCTCAATTAGTCAGCAACCAGGTGTGGAAAGTCCCCAGGCTCCCCAGCAGGCAGAAGTATGCAAAGCA
TGCATCTCAATTAGTCAGCAACCATAGTCCCGCCCCTAACTCCGCCCATCCCGCCCCTAACTCCGCCCAG
TTCCGCCCATTCTCCGCCCCATGGCTGACTAATTTTTTTTATTTATGCAGAGGCCGAGGCCGCCTCGGCC
TCTGAGCTATTCCAGAAGTAGTGAGGAGGCTTTTTTGGAGGCCTAGGCTTTTGCAAAAAGCTTACCATGA
CCGAGTACAAGCCCACGGTGCGCCTCGCCACCCGCGACGACGTCCCCAGGGCCGTACGCACCCTCGCCGC
CGCGTTCGCCGACTACCCCGCCACGCGCCACACCGTCGATCCGGACCGCCACATCGAGCGGGTCACCGAG
CTGCAAGAACTCTTCCTCACGCGCGTCGGGCTCGACATCGGCAAGGTGTGGGTCGCGGACGACGGCGCCG
CGGTGGCGGTCTGGACCACGCCGGAGAGCGTCGAAGCGGGGGCGGTGTTCGCCGAGATCGGCCCGCGCAT
GGCCGAGTTGAGCGGTTCCCGGCTGGCCGCGCAGCAACAGATGGAAGGCCTCCTGGCGCCGCACCGGCCC
AAGGAGCCCGCGTGGTTCCTGGCCACCGTCGGCGTCTCGCCCGACCACCAGGGCAAGGGTCTGGGCAGCG
CCGTCGTGCTCCCCGGAGTGGAGGCGGCCGAGCGCGCCGGGGTGCCCGCCTTCCTGGAGACCTCCGCGCC
CCGCAACCTCCCCTTCTACGAGCGGCTCGGCTTCACCGTCACCGCCGACGTCGAGGTGCCCGAAGGACCG
CGCACCTGGTGCATGACCCGCAAGCCCGGTGCCTGACGCCCGCCCCACGACCCGCAGCGCCCGACCGAAA
GGAGCGCACGACCCCATGCATCGATAAAATAAAAGATTTTATTTAGTCTCCAGAAAAAGGGGGGAATGAA
AGACCCCACCTGTAGGTTTGGCAAGCTAGCTTAAGTAACGCCATTTTGCAAGGCATGGAAAAATACATAA
CTGAGAATAGAGAAGTTCAGATCAAGGTCAGGAACAGATGGAACAGCTGAATATGGGCCAAACAGGATAT
CTGTGGTAAGCAGTTCCTGCCCCGGCTCAGGGCCAAGAACAGATGGAACAGCTGAATATGGGCCAAACAG
GATATCTGTGGTAAGCAGTTCCTGCCCCGGCTCAGGGCCAAGAACAGATGGTCCCCAGATGCGGTCCAGC
CCTCAGCAGTTTCTAGAGAACCATCAGATGTTTCCAGGGTGCCCCAAGGACCTGAAATGACCCTGTGCCT
TATTTGAACTAACCAATCAGTTCGCTTCTCGCTTCTGTTCGCGCGCTTCTGCTCCCCGAGCTCAATAAAA
GAGCCCACAACCCCTCACTCGGGGCGCCAGTCCTCCGATTGACTGAGTCGCCCGGGTACCCGTGTATCCA
ATAAACCCTCTTGCAGTTGCATCCGACTTGTGGTCTCGCTGTTCCTTGGGAGGGTCTCCTCTGAGTGATT
GACTACCCGTCAGCGGGGGTCTTTCACATGCAGCATGTATCAAAATTAATTTGGTTTTTTTTCTTAAGTA
TTTACATTAAATGGCCATAGTTGCATTAATGAATCGGCCAACGCGCGGGGAGAGGCGGTTTGCGTATTGG
GCGCTCATTAATGAATCGGCCAACGCGCGGGGAGAGGCGGTTTGCGTATTGGGCGCTCTTCCGCTTCCTC
GCTCACTGACTCGCTGCGCTCGGTCGTTCGGCTGCGGCGAGCGGTATCAGCTCACTCAAAGGCGGTAATA
CGGTTATCCACAGAATCAGGGGATAACGCAGGAAAGAACATGTGAGCAAAAGGCCAGCAAAAGGCCAGGA
ACCGTAAAAAGGCCGCGTTGCTGGCGTTTTTCCATAGGCTCCGCCCCCCTGACGAGCATCACAAAAATCG
ACGCTCAAGTCAGAGGTGGCGAAACCCGACAGGACTATAAAGATACCAGGCGTTTCCCCCTGGAAGCTCC
CTCGTGCGCTCTCCTGTTCCGACCCTGCCGCTTACCGGATACCTGTCCGCCTTTCTCCCTTCGGGAAGCG
TGGCGCTTTCTCATAGCTCACGCTGTAGGTATCTCAGTTCGGTGTAGGTCGTTCGCTCCAAGCTGGGCTG
TGTGCACGAACCCCCCGTTCAGCCCGACCGCTGCGCCTTATCCGGTAACTATCGTCTTGAGTCCAACCCG
GTAAGACACGACTTATCGCCACTGGCAGCAGCCACTGGTAACAGGATTAGCAGAGCGAGGTATGTAGGCG
GTGCTACAGAGTTCTTGAAGTGGTGGCCTAACTACGGCTACACTAGAAGAACAGTATTTGGTATCTGCGC
TCTGCTGAAGCCAGTTACCTTCGGAAAAAGAGTTGGTAGCTCTTGATCCGGCAAACAAACCACCGCTGGT
AGCGGTGGTTTTTTTGTTTGCAAGCAGCAGATTACGCGCAGAAAAAAAGGATCTCAAGAAGATCCTTTGA
TCTTTTCTACGGGGTCTGACGCTCAGTGGAACGAAAACTCACGTTAAGGGATTTTGGTCATGAGATTATC
AAAAAGGATCTTCACCTAGATCCTTTTGCGGCCGCAAATCAATCTAAAGTATATATGAGTAAACTTGGTC
TGACAGTTACCAATGCTTAATCAGTGAGGCACCTATCTCAGCGATCTGTCTATTTCGTTCATCCATAGTT
GCCTGACTCCCCGTCGTGTAGATAACTACGATACGGGAGGGCTTACCATCTGGCCCCAGTGCTGCAATGA
TACCGCGAGACCCACGCTCACCGGCTCCAGATTTATCAGCAATAAACCAGCCAGCCGGAAGGGCCGAGCG
CAGAAGTGGTCCTGCAACTTTATCCGCCTCCATCCAGTCTATTAATTGTTGCCGGGAAGCTAGAGTAAGT
AGTTCGCCAGTTAATAGTTTGCGCAACGTTGTTGCCATTGCTACAGGCATCGTGGTGTCACGCTCGTCGT
TTGGTATGGCTTCATTCAGCTCCGGTTCCCAACGATCAAGGCGAGTTACATGATCCCCCATGTTGTGCAA
AAAAGCGGTTAGCTCCTTCGGTCCTCCGATCGTTGTCAGAAGTAAGTTGGCCGCAGTGTTATCACTCATG
GTTATGGCAGCACTGCATAATTCTCTTACTGTCATGCCATCCGTAAGATGCTTTTCTGTGACTGGTGAGT
ACTCAACCAAGTCATTCTGAGAATAGTGTATGCGGCGACCGAGTTGCTCTTGCCCGGCGTCAATACGGGA
TAATACCGCGCCACATAGCAGAACTTTAAAAGTGCTCATCATTGGAAAACGTTCTTCGGGGCGAAAACTC
TCAAGGATCTTACCGCTGTTGAGATCCAGTTCGATGTAACCCACTCGTGCACCCAACTGATCTTCAGCAT
CTTTTACTTTCACCAGCGTTTCTGGGTGAGCAAAAACAGGAAGGCAAAATGCCGCAAAAAAGGGAATAAG
GGCGACACGGAAATGTTGAATACTCATACTCTTCCTTTTTCAATATTATTGAAGCATTTATCAGGGTTAT
TGTCTCATGAGCGGATACATATTTGAATGTATTTAGAAAAATAAACAAATAGGGGTTCCGCGCACATTTC
CCCGAAAAGTGCCAC
Features (pLannotate 1.2.2; 14 found; start..end, strand, type, name):
      8..477     +  LTR            LTR: long terminal repeat from Moloney murine leukemia virus
    601..875     +  misc_feature   MESV Ψ (fragment): packaging signal of murine embryonic stem cell virus
    942..1358    +  CDS            gag (truncated): truncated Moloney murine leukemia virus (MMLV) gag gene lacking the start codon
   1375..1400    +  CDS            3xFLAG (fragment): three tandem FLAG® epitope tags
   1399..2910    +  CDS            YAP1: YAP1_HUMAN - Also known as YAP65. Experimental evidence at protein level: Swiss-Prot protein existence level 1. [Isoform 3]: Activates the C-terminal fragment (CTF) of ERBB4 (isoform 3). From Homo sapiens (Human).
   2948..3277    +  promoter       SV40 promoter: SV40 enhancer and early promoter
   3287..3886    +  CDS            PuroR: puromycin N-acetyltransferase; pac from Streptomyces alboniger; confers resistance to puromycin
   3985..4106    +  LTR            3' LTR (ΔU3) (fragment): self-inactivating 3' long terminal repeat (LTR) from Moloney murine leukemia virus
   4107..4576    +  LTR            LTR: long terminal repeat from Moloney murine leukemia virus
   4642..4694    -  CDS            lacI (fragment): lac repressor; lacI; The lac repressor binds to the lac operator to inhibit transcription in E. coli. This inhibition can be relieved by adding lactose or isopropyl-β-D-thiogalactopyranoside (IPTG).
   4696..4746    -  CDS            lacI (fragment): lac repressor; lacI; The lac repressor binds to the lac operator to inhibit transcription in E. coli. This inhibition can be relieved by adding lactose or isopropyl-β-D-thiogalactopyranoside (IPTG).
   4929..5517    -  rep_origin     ori: high-copy-number ColE1/pMB1/pBR322/pUC origin of replication
   5677..6537    -  CDS            AmpR: β-lactamase; bla; confers resistance to ampicillin, carbenicillin, and related antibiotics
   6538..6642    -  promoter       AmpR promoter: bla
