[The description below was written by a language model from this plasmid's Addgene catalogue record and pLannotate feature annotations shown in this document.]
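Description:
pBABE YAP1 is a Moloney murine leukemia virus-based retroviral expression vector built on the pBABE puro backbone, carrying the human YAP1 open reading frame for stable expression in mammalian cells. In bacteria it is maintained as a high-copy plasmid through a ColE1/pUC-type origin and selected with ampicillin via the β-lactamase gene and its native promoter. The sequenced record is 6,665 nt.

The proviral cassette is flanked by MMLV long terminal repeats. Downstream of the 5′ LTR lie a packaging signal (Ψ) and a truncated gag segment lacking its start codon, which together promote efficient encapsidation of the genomic RNA when the plasmid is introduced into a packaging cell line that supplies the viral proteins in trans. The YAP coding sequence was inserted between the BamHI and EcoRI sites, both retained. No separate internal promoter is annotated upstream of it, so transcription is expected to come from the 5′ LTR, as is usual for pBABE vectors. A single FLAG epitope was added to the N terminus during PCR. The annotation software labels this as a fragment of 3xFLAG, but the depositor's notes indicate one copy. Behind the insert, an SV40 enhancer/early promoter drives puromycin N-acetyltransferase, allowing selection of transduced cells with puromycin. The short ΔU3 LTR fragment annotated next to the 3′ LTR, and the small lacI fragments in the backbone, appear to be partial annotation matches rather than functional elements.

The associated publication examined YAP as a candidate oncogene from the 11q22 amplicon, so the construct suits retroviral overexpression of FLAG-tagged YAP to study its transforming properties.
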