Addgene plasmid #15682: pBABE YAP1
Depositing lab: Joan Brugge. Depositing organization: Harvard Medical School. Publication: Transforming properties of YAP, a candidate oncogene on the chromosome 11q22 amplicon. Overholtzer M, Zhang J, Smolen GA, Muir B, Li W, Sgroi DC, Deng CX, Brugge JS, Haber DA. Proc Natl Acad Sci U S A. 2006 Aug 15. 103(33):12405-10. 10.1073/pnas.0605579103 PubMed 16894141.
Backbone
  Vector backbone: pBABE puro
  Backbone manufacturer: Available at Addgene (#1764)
  Backbone size w/o insert (bp): 5169
  Vector type: Mammalian Expression, Retroviral
  Selectable markers: Puromycin
Growth in bacteria
  Bacterial resistance: Ampicillin, 100 μg/mL
  Growth temperature: 37°C
  Growth strain: DH5alpha
  Copy number: High Copy
Gene/Insert
  Gene/Insert name: YAP
  Species: H. sapiens (human)
  Entrez Gene: YAP1 (a.k.a. COB1, YAP, YAP-1, YAP2, YAP65, YKI)
  Tag / fusion protein: Flag (N terminal on insert)
  Cloning method: Restriction Enzyme; 5′ cloning site BamHI (not destroyed); 3′ cloning site EcoRI (not destroyed)
  Sequencing primers: 5′ pBABE 5'
Terms and licenses: Academic/Nonprofit Terms; Industry Terms: Not Available to Industry
Depositor comments: The human YAP ORF was cloned into the pBABEpuro vector as an EcoRI–BamHI fragment. A single FLAG tag was added to the N terminus during PCR with the following primers: Hs.YAP.F, CCGGGATCCACCATGGATTACAAGGATGACGACGATAAGATGGACCCCGGGCAGCAGCCCGCCGC; and Hs.YAP.R, CCGGAATTCCTATAACCATGTAAGAAAGCTTTC.
How to cite: pBABE YAP1 was a gift from Joan Brugge (Addgene plasmid # 15682 ; http://n2t.net/addgene:15682 ; RRID:Addgene_15682)
