>Addgene plasmid #15682 | pBABE YAP1 | addgene partial sequence | sequence record 126624 | pBABE3 5'-ACCCTAACTGACACACATTCC-3'
CTATAACCATGTAAGAAAGCTTTCTTTATCTAGCTTGGTGGCAGCCAAAACAGACTCCATGTCATTAAGG
ATGTCAGAACTCAAAGCTTCCTGCAGACTTGGCATCAGCTCCTCTCCTTCTATGTTCATTCCATCTCCTT
CCAGTGTTCCAAGGTCCACATTTGTCCCAGGAATGGCTTCAAGGTAGTCTGGGAAACGGTTCTGCTGTGA
GGGCAGGGTGCTTTGGTTGATAGTATCACCTGTATCCATCTCATCCACACTGTTCAGGAAGTCATCTGGG
GTTCGAGGGACACTGTAGCTGCTCATGCTTAGTCCACTGTCTGTACTCTCATCTCGAGAGTGATAGGTGC
CACTGTTAAGGAAAGGATCTGAGCTATTGGTCGTCATTGTTCTCAATTCCTGAGACATCCCGGGAGAAGA
CACTGGATTTTGAGTCCCACCATCCTGCTCCAGTGTTGGTAACTGGCTACGCAGGGCTAACTCCTGACAT
TTTGGAGAATTTGCTGTGCTGGGATTGATATTCCGCATTGCCTGCCGAAGCAGTTCTTGCTGTTTCAGCC
GCAGCCTCTCCTTCTCCATCTGCAGTTGCTGCAGTCGCATCTGTTGCTGCTGGTTGGAGTTGCTGCCACC
CATGACGCCTCCCTGTGGGCTCTGGGGAGCCAGGGGTGGTGGCTGTTTCACTGGAGCACTCTGACTGATT
CTCTGGTTCATGGCAAAACGAGGGTCAAGCCTTGGGTCTAGCCAAGAGGTGGTCTTGTTCTTATGGTTTA
TATAGTAAATTTCTCCATCCTGAGTCATGGCTTGTTCCC
