>Addgene plasmid #15682 | pBABE YAP1 | addgene partial sequence | sequence record 126625 | pBABE5 5'-CTTTATCCAGCCCTCAC-3'
ATGGATTACAAGGATGACGACGATAAGATGGACCCCGGGCAGCAGCCGCCGCCTCAACCGGCCCCCCAGG
GCCAAGGGCAGCCGCCTTCGCAGCCCCCGCAGGGGCAGGGCCCGCCGTCCGGACCCGGGCAACCGGCACC
CGCGGCGACCCAGGCGGCGCCGCAGGCACCCCCCGCCGGGCATCAGATCGTGCACGTCCGCGGGGACTCG
GAGACCGACCTGGAGGCGCTCTTCAACGCCGTCATGAACCCCAAGACGGCCAACGTGCCCCAGACCGTGC
CCATGAGGCTCCGGAAGCTGCCCGACTCCTTCTTCAAGCCGCCGGAGCCCAAATCCCACTCCCGACAGGC
CAGTACTGATGCAGGCACTGCAGGAGCCCTGACTCCACAGCATGTTCGAGCTCATTCCTCTCCAGCTTCT
CTGCAGTTGGGAGCTGTTTCTCCTGGGACACTGACCCCCACTGGAGTAGTCTCTGGCCCAGCAGCTACAC
CCACAGCTCAGCATCTTCGACAGTCTTCTTTTGAGATACCTGATGATGTACCTCTGCCAGCAGGTTGGGA
GATGGCAAAGACATCTTCTGGTCAGAGATACTTCTTAAATCACATCGATCAGACAACAACATGGCAGGAC
CCCAGGAAGGCCATGCTGTCCCAGATGAACGTCACAGCCCCCACCAGTCCACCAGTGCAGCAGAATATGA
TGAACTCGGCTTCAGGTCCTCTTCCTGATGGATGGGAACAAGCCATGACTCAGGATGGAGAAATTTACTA
TATAAACCATAAGAACAAGACCACCTCTTGGCTAGACCCA
